Addgene plasmid #132409: pHAGE-IRES-puro-NLS-dRanCas13b-EGFP-NLS-3xFlag
Purpose: overexpression in human cells
Depositing lab: Ling-Ling Chen. Depositing organization: CAS Center for Excellence in Molecular Plant Sciences ("CEMPS"). Publication: Dynamic Imaging of RNA in Living Cells by CRISPR-Cas13 Systems. Yang LZ, Wang Y, Li SQ, Yao RW, Luan PF, Wu H, Carmichael GG, Chen LL. Mol Cell. 2019 Dec 19;76(6):981-997.e7. doi: 10.1016/j.molcel.2019.10.024. Epub 2019 Nov 19. PubMed 31757757.
Backbone
  Vector backbone: pHAGE-EF1a-IRES-puro
  Vector type: Mammalian Expression, Lentiviral
Growth in bacteria
  Bacterial resistance: Ampicillin, 100 μg/mL
  Growth temperature: 37°C
  Growth strain: NEB Stable
  Copy number: High Copy
Gene/Insert
  Gene/Insert name: dRanCas13b
  Species: Ruminoccocus flavefaciens XPD3002
  Mutation: H147A; H1044A
  Tag / fusion protein: flag (N terminal on insert)
  Cloning method: Ligation Independent Cloning
  Sequencing primers: 5′ unknown
Terms and licenses: Academic/Nonprofit Terms; Industry Terms: Not Available to Industry
Depositor comments: Plasmid is prone to recombination. Test multiple colonies to ensure the full plasmid is isolated.
How to cite: pHAGE-IRES-puro-NLS-dRanCas13b-EGFP-NLS-3xFlag was a gift from Ling-Ling Chen (Addgene plasmid # 132409 ; http://n2t.net/addgene:132409 ; RRID:Addgene_132409)
