[The description below was written by a language model from this plasmid's Addgene catalogue record and pLannotate feature annotations shown in this document.]
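Description:
pHAGE-IRES-puro-NLS-dRanCas13b-EGFP-NLS-3xFlag is a 12.5 kb HIV-1-based lentiviral and mammalian expression plasmid built on the pHAGE-EF1a-IRES-puro backbone, intended for overexpression in human cells. It is maintained in E. coli through a high-copy ColE1/pUC-type origin and selected with ampicillin (AmpR). The depositor warns that it is prone to recombination, as is common for plasmids carrying LTR repeats. The viral portion includes a truncated 5' LTR, the Ψ packaging signal with a gag fragment, the RRE for Rev-dependent nuclear export, the cPPT/CTS, a WPRE to boost transcript expression, and a ΔU3 self-inactivating 3' LTR. The genome can therefore be packaged when helper functions are supplied in trans and integrates without active LTR promoter activity.

The payload is a single bicistronic transcript driven by the constitutive human EF-1α promoter. The first cistron encodes a catalytically dead Cas13b (dRanCas13b, carrying H147A and H1044A) fused to EGFP and a 3xFLAG epitope, with nuclear localization signals indicated by the construct name. The Cas13b coding region itself is not annotated in the feature table, but it presumably occupies the unannotated stretch of more than 3 kb between the promoter and EGFP. The catalogue lists the Flag tag as N-terminal, whereas the name and the annotation place 3xFLAG after EGFP, at the C-terminal end. The record gives the source species as Ruminococcus flavefaciens XPD3002, which sits oddly with the "Ran" designation, so this field should be treated with caution. Downstream, an EMCV IRES drives puromycin N-acetyltransferase, linking drug selection of transfected or transduced cells to expression of the fusion. The associated publication concerns live-cell RNA imaging, so this fluorescent, cleavage-inactive Cas13b would serve as a guide-RNA-programmed RNA-binding label. No guide RNA cassette is annotated here.
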