Features (pLannotate 1.2.2; 25 found; start..end, strand, type, name):
    377..634     +  LTR            5' LTR (truncated): truncated 5' long terminal repeat (LTR) from HIV-1
    681..806     +  misc_feature   HIV-1 Ψ: packaging signal of human immunodeficiency virus type 1
    790..1128    +  CDS            HIV-1 gag (fragment): gag protein from human immunodeficiency virus 1; gag
   1303..1536    +  misc_feature   RRE: The Rev response element (RRE) of HIV-1 allows for Rev-dependent mRNA export from the nucleus to the cytoplasm.
   1913..2013    +  CDS            Rev (fragment): human immunodeficiency virus 1 (HIV-1) Rev protein; rev; enhances nuclear export of unspliced and incompletely spliced viral mRNAs
   2058..2175    +  misc_feature   cPPT/CTS: central polypurine tract and central termination sequence of HIV-1
   2223..3401    +  promoter       EF-1α promoter: strong constitutive promoter for human elongation factor EF-1α
   6767..7483    +  CDS            EGFP: EGFP is a basic (constitutively fluorescent) green fluorescent protein published in 1996, derived from Aequorea victoria. It is reported to be a rapidly-maturing weak dimer with moderate acid sensitivity.
   7577..7642    +  CDS            3xFLAG: three tandem FLAG® epitope tags, followed by an enterokinase cleavage site
   7754..8216    +  misc_feature   IRES: internal ribosome entry site (IRES) of the encephalomyocarditis virus (EMCV)
   8236..8835    +  CDS            PuroR: puromycin N-acetyltransferase; pac from Streptomyces alboniger; confers resistance to puromycin
   8854..9442    +  misc_feature   WPRE: woodchuck hepatitis virus posttranscriptional regulatory element
   9450..9515    +  CDS            nef (fragment): NEF_HV1Z2 - Experimental evidence at protein level: Swiss-Prot protein existence level 1. Extracellular Nef protein targets CD4(+) T-lymphocytes for apoptosis by interacting with CXCR4 surface receptors. From Human immunodeficiency virus type 1 group M subtype D (isolate Z2/CDC-Z34) (HIV-1).
   9517..9750    +  LTR            3' LTR (ΔU3): self-inactivating 3' long terminal repeat (LTR) from HIV-1
   9955..10059   +  promoter       AmpR promoter: bla
  10060..10920   +  CDS            AmpR: β-lactamase; bla; confers resistance to ampicillin, carbenicillin, and related antibiotics
  11091..11679   +  rep_origin     ori: high-copy-number ColE1/pMB1/pBR322/pUC origin of replication
  11862..11916   +  CDS            lacI (fragment): lac repressor; lacI; The lac repressor binds to the lac operator to inhibit transcription in E. coli. This inhibition can be relieved by adding lactose or isopropyl-β-D-thiogalactopyranoside (IPTG).
  11922..12015   +  rep_origin     SV40 ori (fragment): SV40 origin of replication
  12040..12077   +  CDS            lacI (fragment): lac repressor; lacI; The lac repressor binds to the lac operator to inhibit transcription in E. coli. This inhibition can be relieved by adding lactose or isopropyl-β-D-thiogalactopyranoside (IPTG).
  12090..12111   +  protein_bind   CAP binding site: CAP binding activates transcription in the presence of cAMP. E. coli catabolite activator protein
  12126..12156   +  promoter       lac promoter: promoter for the E. coli lac operon
  12160..12182   +  protein_bind   lac operator (fragment): The lac repressor binds to the lac operator to inhibit transcription in E. coli. This inhibition can be relieved by adding lactose or isopropyl-β-D-thiogalactopyranoside (IPTG). lac repressor encoded by lacI
  12214..12297   +  polyA_signal   SV40 poly(A) signal (fragment): SV40 polyadenylation signal
  12464..329     +  CDS            nef (fragment) (across the origin): NEF_HV1BR - Experimental evidence at protein level: Swiss-Prot protein existence level 1. Extracellular Nef protein targets CD4(+) T-lymphocytes for apoptosis by interacting with CXCR4 surface receptors (PubMed:14990729). From Human immunodeficiency virus type 1 group M subtype B (isolate BRU/LAI) (HIV-1).
>Addgene plasmid #132409 | pHAGE-IRES-puro-NLS-dRanCas13b-EGFP-NLS-3xFlag | addgene full sequence | sequence record 269026 | Addgene NGS Result
TGGAAGGGCTAATTCACTCCCAAAGAAGACAAGATATCCTTGATCTGTGGATCTACCACACACAAGGCTA
CTTCCCTGATTAGCAGAACTACACACCAGGGCCAGGGGTCAGATATCCACTGACCTTTGGATGGTGCTAC
AAGCTAGTACCAGTTGAGCCAGATAAGGTAGAAGAGGCCAATAAAGGAGAGAACACCAGCTTGTTACACC
CTGTGAGCCTGCATGGGATGGATGACCCGGAGAGAGAAGTGTTAGAGTGGAGGTTTGACAGCCGCCTAGC
ATTTCATCACGTGGCCCGAGAGCTGCATCCGGAGTACTTCAAGAACTGCTGATATCGAGCTTGCTACAAG
GGACTTTCCGCTGGGGACTTTCCAGGGAGGCGTGGCCTGGGCGGGACTGGGGAGTGGCGAGCCCTCAGAT
CCTGCATATAAGCAGCTGCTTTTTGCCTGTACTGGGTCTCTCTGGTTAGACCAGATCTGAGCCTGGGAGC
TCTCTGGCTAACTAGGGAACCCACTGCTTAAGCCTCAATAAAGCTTGCCTTGAGTGCTTCAAGTAGTGTG
TGCCCGTCTGTTGTGTGACTCTGGTAACTAGAGATCCCTCAGACCCTTTTAGTCAGTGTGGAAAATCTCT
AGCAGTGGCGCCCGAACAGGGACTTGAAAGCGAAAGGGAAACCAGAGGAGCTCTCTCGACGCAGGACTCG
GCTTGCTGAAGCGCGCACGGCAAGAGGCGAGGGGCGGCGACTGGTGAGTACGCCAAAAATTTTGACTAGC
GGAGGCTAGAAGGAGAGAGATGGGTGCGAGAGCGTCAGTATTAAGCGGGGGAGAATTAGATCGCGATGGG
AAAAAATTCGGTTAAGGCCAGGGGGAAAGAAAAAATATAAATTAAAACATATAGTATGGGCAAGCAGGGA
GCTAGAACGATTCGCAGTTAATCCTGGCCTGTTAGAAACATCAGAAGGCTGTAGACAAATACTGGGACAG
CTACAACCATCCCTTCAGACAGGATCAGAAGAACTTAGATCATTATATAATACAGTAGCAACCCTCTATT
GTGTGCATCAAAGGATAGAGATAAAAGACACCAAGGAAGCTTTAGACAAGATAGAGGAAGAGCAAAACAA
AAGTAAGACCACCGCACAGCAAGCGGCCGGCCGCTGATCTTCAGACCTGGAGGAGGAGATATGAGGGACA
ATTGGAGAAGTGAATTATATAAATATAAAGTAGTAAAAATTGAACCATTAGGAGTAGCACCCACCAAGGC
AAAGAGAAGAGTGGTGCAGAGAGAAAAAAGAGCAGTGGGAATAGGAGCTTTGTTCCTTGGGTTCTTGGGA
GCAGCAGGAAGCACTATGGGCGCAGCGTCAATGACGCTGACGGTACAGGCCAGACAATTATTGTCTGGTA
TAGTGCAGCAGCAGAACAATTTGCTGAGGGCTATTGAGGCGCAACAGCATCTGTTGCAACTCACAGTCTG
GGGCATCAAGCAGCTCCAGGCAAGAATCCTGGCTGTGGAAAGATACCTAAAGGATCAACAGCTCCTGGGG
ATTTGGGGTTGCTCTGGAAAACTCATTTGCACCACTGCTGTGCCTTGGAATGCTAGTTGGAGTAATAAAT
CTCTGGAACAGATTTGGAATCACACGACCTGGATGGAGTGGGACAGAGAAATTAACAATTACACAAGCTT
AATACACTCCTTAATTGAAGAATCGCAAAACCAGCAAGAAAAGAATGAACAAGAATTATTGGAATTAGAT
AAATGGGCAAGTTTGTGGAATTGGTTTAACATAACAAATTGGCTGTGGTATATAAAATTATTCATAATGA
TAGTAGGAGGCTTGGTAGGTTTAAGAATAGTTTTTGCTGTACTTTCTATAGTGAATAGAGTTAGGCAGGG
ATATTCACCATTATCGTTTCAGACCCACCTCCCAACCCCGAGGGGACCCGACAGGCCCGAAGGAATAGAA
GAAGAAGGTGGAGAGAGAGACAGAGACAGATCCATTCGATTAGTGAACGGATCTCGACGGTATCGCCGAA
TTCACAAATGGCAGTATTCATCCACAATTTTAAAAGAAAAGGGGGGATTGGGGGGTACAGTGCAGGGGAA
AGAATAGTAGACATAATAGCAACAGACATACAAACTAAAGAATTACAAAAACAAATTACAAAAATTCAAA
ATTTTCGGGTTTATTACAGGGACAGCAGAGATCCAGTTTGGACTAGTCGTGAGGCTCCGGTGCCCGTCAG
TGGGCAGAGCGCACATCGCCCACAGTCCCCGAGAAGTTGGGGGGAGGGGTCGGCAATTGAACCGGTGCCT
AGAGAAGGTGGCGCGGGGTAAACTGGGAAAGTGATGTCGTGTACTGGCTCCGCCTTTTTCCCGAGGGTGG
GGGAGAACCGTATATAAGTGCAGTAGTCGCCGTGAACGTTCTTTTTCGCAACGGGTTTGCCGCCAGAACA
CAGGTAAGTGCCGTGTGTGGTTCCCGCGGGCCTGGCCTCTTTACGGGTTATGGCCCTTGCGTGCCTTGAA
TTACTTCCACCTGGCTGCAGTACGTGATTCTTGATCCCGAGCTTCGGGTTGGAAGTGGGTGGGAGAGTTC
GAGGCCTTGCGCTTAAGGAGCCCCTTCGCCTCGTGCTTGAGTTGAGGCCTGGCCTGGGCGCTGGGGCCGC
CGCGTGCGAATCTGGTGGCACCTTCGCGCCTGTCTCGCTGCTTTCGATAAGTCTCTAGCCATTTAAAATT
TTTGATGACCTGCTGCGACGCTTTTTTTCTGGCAAGATAGTCTTGTAAATGCGGGCCAAGATCTGCACAC
TGGTATTTCGGTTTTTGGGGCCGCGGGCGGCGACGGGGCCCGTGCGTCCCAGCGCACATGTTCGGCGAGG
CGGGGCCTGCGAGCGCGGCCACCGAGAATCGGACGGGGGTAGTCTCAAGCTGGCCGGCCTGCTCTGGTGC
CTGGCCTCGCGCCGCCGTGTATCGCCCCGCCCTGGGCGGCAAGGCTGGCCCGGTCGGCACCAGTTGCGTG
AGCGGAAAGATGGCCGCTTCCCGGCCCTGCTGCAGGGAGCTCAAAATGGAGGACGCGGCGCTCGGGAGAG
CGGGCGGGTGAGTCACCCACACAAAGGAAAAGGGCCTTTCCGTCCTCAGCCGTCGCTTCATGTGACTCCA
CGGAGTACCGGGCGCCGTCCAGGCACCTCGATTAGTTCTCGAGCTTTTGGAGTACGTCGTCTTTAGGTTG
GGGGGAGGGGTTTTATGCGATGGAGTTTCCCCACACTGAGTGGGTGGAGACTGAAGTTAGGCCAGCTTGG
CACTTGATGTAATTCTCCTTGGAATTTGCCCTTTTTGAGTTTGGATCTTGGTTCATTCTCAAGCCTCAGA
CAGTGGTTCAAAGTTTTTTTCTTCCATTTCAGGTGTCGTGAAGCGGCCGCACCGGTCTGCAGCTAGCGCC
ACCATGCCCAAAAAGAAGAGGAAAGTGGAGAAGCCCCTGCTGCCTAACGTGTATACCCTGAAGCACAAGT
TCTTTTGGGGCGCCTTCCTGAATATCGCCCGGCACAACGCCTTTATCACCATCTGCCACATCAATGAGCA
GCTGGGCCTGAAAACCCCCAGCAACGACGATAAGATCGTGGACGTGGTGTGCGAGACATGGAACAATATC
CTGAACAATGACCACGATCTGCTGAAGAAGTCCCAGCTGACCGAGCTGATCCTGAAGCACTTCCCTTTTC
TGACAGCCATGTGCTACCACCCCCCTAAGAAGGAGGGCAAGAAGAAGGGCCACCAGAAGGAGCAGCAGAA
GGAGAAGGAGAGCGAGGCACAGTCCCAGGCAGAGGCCCTGAACCCATCCAAGCTGATCGAGGCCCTGGAG
ATCCTGGTGAATCAGCTGCACTCTCTGCGGAACTACTATAGCGCCTATAAGCACAAGAAGCCCGACGCCG
AGAAGGATATCTTCAAGCACCTGTATAAGGCCTTCGACGCCTCTCTGAGAATGGTGAAGGAGGATTATAA
GGCCCACTTCACCGTGAATCTGACAAGGGACTTTGCCCACCTGAACCGCAAGGGCAAGAACAAGCAGGAC
AATCCCGACTTCAACAGATACAGATTCGAGAAGGATGGCTTCTTTACCGAGTCTGGCCTGCTGTTCTTTA
CAAATCTGTTTCTGGACAAGAGGGATGCCTATTGGATGCTGAAGAAGGTGTCCGGCTTCAAGGCCTCTCA
CAAGCAGCGCGAGAAGATGACCACAGAGGTGTTTTGCAGGAGCCGCATCCTGCTGCCCAAGCTGAGGCTG
GAGTCCCGCTACGACCACAACCAGATGCTGCTGGATATGCTGTCTGAGCTGAGCAGATGTCCTAAGCTGC
TGTATGAGAAGCTGAGCGAGGAGAATAAGAAGCACTTCCAGGTGGAGGCCGACGGCTTTCTGGATGAGAT
CGAGGAGGAGCAGAACCCATTCAAGGACACCCTGATCCGGCACCAGGATAGATTCCCCTACTTTGCCCTG
AGGTATCTGGACCTGAATGAGTCCTTCAAGTCTATCCGCTTTCAGGTGGATCTGGGCACATACCACTATT
GTATCTACGACAAGAAGATCGGCGATGAGCAGGAGAAGAGGCACCTGACCCGCACACTGCTGTCCTTCGG
CCGGCTGCAGGACTTTACCGAGATCAACAGACCCCAGGAGTGGAAGGCCCTGACCAAGGACCTGGATTAC
AAGGAGACATCCAATCAGCCTTTCATCTCTAAGACCACACCACACTATCACATCACCGACAACAAGATCG
GCTTTCGGCTGGGCACAAGCAAGGAGCTGTACCCCTCCCTGGAGATCAAGGATGGCGCCAATAGAATCGC
CAAGTACCCTTATAACTCCGGCTTCGTGGCCCACGCCTTTATCTCTGTGCACGAGCTGCTGCCTCTGATG
TTCTACCAGCACCTGACCGGCAAGAGCGAGGACCTGCTGAAGGAGACAGTGCGGCACATCCAGAGAATCT
ATAAGGACTTCGAGGAGGAGCGGATCAATACCATCGAGGATCTGGAGAAGGCAAACCAGGGCAGACTGCC
ACTGGGAGCCTTTCCCAAGCAGATGCTGGGCCTGCTGCAGAATAAGCAGCCTGATCTGTCCGAGAAGGCC
AAGATCAAGATCGAGAAGCTGATCGCCGAGACAAAGCTGCTGTCTCACAGGCTGAACACAAAGCTGAAGA
GCTCCCCAAAGCTGGGCAAGCGGAGAGAGAAGCTGATCAAGACAGGCGTGCTGGCCGACTGGCTGGTGAA
GGATTTCATGCGCTTTCAGCCCGTGGCCTACGACGCCCAGAATCAGCCTATCAAGTCTAGCAAGGCCAAC
TCCACCGAGTTCTGGTTTATCAGGCGCGCCCTGGCCCTGTACGGAGGAGAGAAGAATAGGCTGGAGGGCT
ATTTCAAGCAGACCAACCTGATCGGCAACACAAATCCACACCCCTTCCTGAACAAGTTTAATTGGAAGGC
CTGCAGGAATCTGGTGGATTTCTACCAGCAGTATCTGGAGCAGCGCGAGAAGTTTCTGGAGGCCATCAAG
AACCAGCCATGGGAGCCCTACCAGTATTGCCTGCTGCTGAAGATCCCTAAGGAGAACAGGAAGAATCTGG
TGAAGGGATGGGAGCAGGGAGGAATCTCTCTGCCACGGGGCCTGTTTACCGAGGCCATCAGAGAGACACT
GTCTGAGGACCTGATGCTGAGCAAGCCAATCCGCAAGGAGATCAAGAAGCACGGCCGGGTGGGCTTCATC
AGCAGAGCCATCACCCTGTACTTTAAGGAGAAGTATCAGGATAAGCACCAGAGCTTCTACAATCTGTCCT
ATAAGCTGGAGGCAAAGGCACCACTGCTGAAGCGGGAGGAGCACTACGAGTATTGGCAGCAGAACAAGCC
TCAGTCTCCAACCGAGAGCCAGAGGCTGGAGCTGCACACAAGCGACCGCTGGAAGGATTACCTGCTGTAT
AAGAGATGGCAGCACCTGGAGAAGAAGCTGCGGCTGTACCGGAATCAGGACGTGATGCTGTGGCTGATGA
CCCTGGAGCTGACAAAGAACCACTTCAAGGAGCTGAACCTGAATTATCACCAGCTGAAGCTGGAGAATCT
GGCCGTGAACGTGCAGGAGGCCGATGCCAAGCTGAACCCTCTGAATCAGACCCTGCCCATGGTGCTGCCT
GTGAAGGTGTACCCTGCCACAGCCTTTGGCGAGGTGCAGTACCACAAGACCCCAATCAGGACAGTGTATA
TCCGCGAGGAGCACACCAAGGCCCTGAAGATGGGCAACTTCAAGGCCCTGGTGAAGGACCGGAGACTGAA
TGGCCTGTTCTCTTTTATCAAGGAGGAGAACGATACACAGAAGCACCCAATCAGCCAGCTGCGGCTGAGG
CGCGAGCTGGAGATCTACCAGTCTCTGAGAGTGGACGCCTTCAAGGAGACACTGAGCCTGGAGGAGAAGC
TGCTGAATAAGCACACATCCCTGTCCTCTCTGGAGAACGAGTTTAGGGCCCTGCTGGAGGAGTGGAAGAA
GGAGTATGCCGCCAGCTCCATGGTGACAGACGAGCACATCGCCTTCATCGCCAGCGTGCGCAATGCCTTC
TGCGCCAACCAGTACCCCTTCTACAAGGAGGCCCTGCACGCCCCTATCCCACTGTTCACCGTGGCCCAGC
CCACCACAGAGGAGAAGGATGGCCTGGGAATCGCAGAGGCCCTGCTGAAGGTGCTGAGGGAGTACTGTGA
GATCGTGAAGTCCCAGATCGGTCTAGAGGCGCTACCGGTCGCCACCATGGTGAGCAAGGGCGAGGAGCTG
TTCACCGGGGTGGTGCCCATCCTGGTCGAGCTGGACGGCGACGTAAACGGCCACAAGTTCAGCGTGTCCG
GCGAGGGCGAGGGCGATGCCACCTACGGCAAGCTGACCCTGAAGTTCATCTGCACCACCGGCAAGCTGCC
CGTGCCCTGGCCCACCCTCGTGACCACCCTGACCTACGGCGTGCAGTGCTTCAGCCGCTACCCCGACCAC
ATGAAGCAGCACGACTTCTTCAAGTCCGCCATGCCCGAAGGCTACGTCCAGGAGCGCACCATCTTCTTCA
AGGACGACGGCAACTACAAGACCCGCGCCGAGGTGAAGTTCGAGGGCGACACCCTGGTGAACCGCATCGA
GCTGAAGGGCATCGACTTCAAGGAGGACGGCAACATCCTGGGGCACAAGCTGGAGTACAACTACAACAGC
CACAACGTCTATATCATGGCCGACAAGCAGAAGAACGGCATCAAGGTGAACTTCAAGATCCGCCACAACA
TCGAGGACGGCAGCGTGCAGCTCGCCGACCACTACCAGCAGAACACCCCCATCGGCGACGGCCCCGTGCT
GCTGCCCGACAACCACTACCTGAGCACCCAGTCCGCCCTGAGCAAAGACCCCAACGAGAAGCGCGATCAC
ATGGTCCTGCTGGAGTTCGTGACCGCCGCCGGGATCACTCTCGGCATGGACGAGCTGTACAAGTCGAATT
CTAAGCCAGGATTCCATATGAAGCGACCTGCCGCCACAAAGAAGGCTGGACAGGCTAAGAAGAAGAAACA
ACGCGTGCAGCTAAGCGACTACAAAGACCATGACGGTGATTATAAAGATCATGACATCGATTACAAGGAT
GACGATGACAAGTAAGGATCCCTCCCCCCCCCCTAACGTTACTGGCCGAAGCCGCTTGGAATAAGGCCGG
TGTGCGTTTGTCTATATGTTATTTTCCACCATATTGCCGTCTTTTGGCAATGTGAGGGCCCGGAAACCTG
GCCCTGTCTTCTTGACGAGCATTCCTAGGGGTCTTTCCCCTCTCGCCAAAGGAATGCAAGGTCTGTTGAA
TGTCGTGAAGGAAGCAGTTCCTCTGGAAGCTTCTTGAAGACAAACAACGTCTGTAGCGACCCTTTGCAGG
CAGCGGAACCCCCCACCTGGCGACAGGTGCCTCTGCGGCCAAAAGCCACGTGTATAAGATACACCTGCAA
AGGCGGCACAACCCCAGTGCCACGTTGTGAGTTGGATAGTTGTGGAAAGAGTCAAATGGCTCTCCTCAAG
CGTATTCAACAAGGGGCTGAAGGATGCCCAGAAGGTACCCCATTGTATGGGATCTGATCTGGGGCCTCGG
TGCACATGCTTTACATGTGTTTAGTCGAGGTTAAAAAAACGTCTAGGCCCCCCGAACCACGGGGACGTGG
TTTTCCTTTGAAAAACACGATGATAAGGATCCACCGGAGCTTACCATGACCGAGTACAAGCCCACGGTGC
GCCTCGCCACCCGCGACGACGTCCCCAGGGCCGTACGCACCCTCGCCGCCGCGTTCGCCGACTACCCCGC
CACGCGCCACACCGTCGATCCGGACCGCCACATCGAGCGGGTCACCGAGCTGCAAGAACTCTTCCTCACG
CGCGTCGGGCTCGACATCGGCAAGGTGTGGGTCGCGGACGACGGCGCCGCGGTGGCGGTCTGGACCACGC
CGGAGAGCGTCGAAGCGGGGGCGGTGTTCGCCGAGATCGGCCCGCGCATGGCCGAGTTGAGCGGTTCCCG
GCTGGCCGCGCAGCAACAGATGGAAGGCCTCCTGGCGCCGCACCGGCCCAAGGAGCCCGCGTGGTTCCTG
GCCACCGTCGGCGTCTCGCCCGACCACCAGGGCAAGGGTCTGGGCAGCGCCGTCGTGCTCCCCGGAGTGG
AGGCGGCCGAGCGCGCCGGGGTGCCCGCCTTCCTGGAGACCTCCGCGCCCCGCAACCTCCCCTTCTACGA
GCGGCTCGGCTTCACCGTCACCGCCGACGTCGAGGTGCCCGAAGGACCGCGCACCTGGTGCATGACCCGC
AAGCCCGGTGCCTGACGCCCATCGATAGATCCTAATCAACCTCTGGATTACAAAATTTGTGAAAGATTGA
CTGGTATTCTTAACTATGTTGCTCCTTTTACGCTATGTGGATACGCTGCTTTAATGCCTTTGTATCATGC
TATTGCTTCCCGTATGGCTTTCATTTTCTCCTCCTTGTATAAATCCTGGTTGCTGTCTCTTTATGAGGAG
TTGTGGCCCGTTGTCAGGCAACGTGGCGTGGTGTGCACTGTGTTTGCTGACGCAACCCCCACTGGTTGGG
GCATTGCCACCACCTGTCAGCTCCTTTCCGGGACTTTCGCTTTCCCCCTCCCTATTGCCACGGCGGAACT
CATCGCCGCCTGCCTTGCCCGCTGCTGGACAGGGGCTCGGCTGTTGGGCACTGACAATTCCGTGGTGTTG
TCGGGGAAATCATCGTCCTTTCCTTGGCTGCTCGCCTGTGTTGCCACCTGGATTCTGCGCGGGACGTCCT
TCTGCTACGTCCCTTCGGCCCTCAATCCAGCGGACCTTCCTTCCCGCGGCCTGCTGCCGGCTCTGCGGCC
TCTTCCGCGTCTTCGCCTTCGCCCTCAGACGAGTCGGATCTCCCTTTGGGCCGCCTCCCCGCCTGAGATC
CTTTAAGACCAATGACTTACAAGGCAGCTGTAGATCTTAGCCACTTTTTAAAAGAAAAGGGGGGACTGGA
AGGGCTAATTCACTCCCAACGAAGACAAGATCTGCTTTTTGCTTGTACTGGGTCTCTCTGGTTAGACCAG
ATCTGAGCCTGGGAGCTCTCTGGCTAACTAGGGAACCCACTGCTTAAGCCTCAATAAAGCTTGCCTTGAG
TGCTTCAAGTAGTGTGTGCCCGTCTGTTGTGTGACTCTGGTAACTAGAGATCCCTCAGACCCTTTTAGTC
AGTGTGGAAAATCTCTAGCAGTAGTAGTTCATGTCATCTTATTATTCAGTATTTATAACTTGCAAAGAAA
TGAATATCAGAGAGTGAGAGGCCCGGGTTAATTAAGGAAAGGGCTAGATCATTCTTGAAGACGAAAGGGC
CTCGTGATACGCCTATTTTTATAGGTTAATGTCATGATAATAATGGTTTCTTAGACGTCAGGTGGCACTT
TTCGGGGAAATGTGCGCGGAACCCCTATTTGTTTATTTTTCTAAATACATTCAAATATGTATCCGCTCAT
GAGACAATAACCCTGATAAATGCTTCAATAATATTGAAAAAGGAAGAGTATGAGTATTCAACATTTCCGT
GTCGCCCTTATTCCCTTTTTTGCGGCATTTTGCCTTCCTGTTTTTGCTCACCCAGAAACGCTGGTGAAAG
TAAAAGATGCTGAAGATCAGTTGGGTGCACGAGTGGGTTACATCGAACTGGATCTCAACAGCGGTAAGAT
CCTTGAGAGTTTTCGCCCCGAAGAACGTTTTCCAATGATGAGCACTTTTAAAGTTCTGCTATGTGGCGCG
GTATTATCCCGTGTTGACGCCGGGCAAGAGCAACTCGGTCGCCGCATACACTATTCTCAGAATGACTTGG
TTGAGTACTCACCAGTCACAGAAAAGCATCTTACGGATGGCATGACAGTAAGAGAATTATGCAGTGCTGC
CATAACCATGAGTGATAACACTGCGGCCAACTTACTTCTGACAACGATCGGAGGACCGAAGGAGCTAACC
GCTTTTTTGCACAACATGGGGGATCATGTAACTCGCCTTGATCGTTGGGAACCGGAGCTGAATGAAGCCA
TACCAAACGACGAGCGTGACACCACGATGCCTGTAGCAATGGCAACAACGTTGCGCAAACTATTAACTGG
CGAACTACTTACTCTAGCTTCCCGGCAACAATTAATAGACTGGATGGAGGCGGATAAAGTTGCAGGACCA
CTTCTGCGCTCGGCCCTTCCGGCTGGCTGGTTTATTGCTGATAAATCTGGAGCCGGTGAGCGTGGGTCTC
GCGGTATCATTGCAGCACTGGGGCCAGATGGTAAGCCCTCCCGTATCGTAGTTATCTACACGACGGGGAG
TCAGGCAACTATGGATGAACGAAATAGACAGATCGCTGAGATAGGTGCCTCACTGATTAAGCATTGGTAA
CTGTCAGACCAAGTTTACTCATATATACTTTAGATTGATTTAAAACTTCATTTTTAATTTAAAAGGATCT
AGGTGAAGATCCTTTTTGATAATCTCATGACCAAAATCCCTTAACGTGAGTTTTCGTTCCACTGAGCGTC
AGACCCCGTAGAAAAGATCAAAGGATCTTCTTGAGATCCTTTTTTTCTGCGCGTAATCTGCTGCTTGCAA
ACAAAAAAACCACCGCTACCAGCGGTGGTTTGTTTGCCGGATCAAGAGCTACCAACTCTTTTTCCGAAGG
TAACTGGCTTCAGCAGAGCGCAGATACCAAATACTGTTCTTCTAGTGTAGCCGTAGTTAGGCCACCACTT
CAAGAACTCTGTAGCACCGCCTACATACCTCGCTCTGCTAATCCTGTTACCAGTGGCTGCTGCCAGTGGC
GATAAGTCGTGTCTTACCGGGTTGGACTCAAGACGATAGTTACCGGATAAGGCGCAGCGGTCGGGCTGAA
CGGGGGGTTCGTGCACACAGCCCAGCTTGGAGCGAACGACCTACACCGAACTGAGATACCTACAGCGTGA
GCTATGAGAAAGCGCCACGCTTCCCGAAGGGAGAAAGGCGGACAGGTATCCGGTAAGCGGCAGGGTCGGA
ACAGGAGAGCGCACGAGGGAGCTTCCAGGGGGAAACGCCTGGTATCTTTATAGTCCTGTCGGGTTTCGCC
ACCTCTGACTTGAGCGTCGATTTTTGTGATGCTCGTCAGGGGGGCGGAGCCTATGGAAAAACGCCAGCAA
CGCGGCCTTTTTACGGTTCCTGGCCTTTTGCTGGCCTTTTGCTCACATGTTCTTTCCTGCGTTATCCCCT
GATTCTGTGGATAACCGTATTACCGCCTTTGAGTGAGCTGATACCGCTCGCCGCAGCCGAACGACCGAGC
GCAGCGAGTCAGTGAGCGAGGAAGCGGAAGAGCGCCCAATACGCAAACCGCCTCTCCCCGCGCGTTGGCC
GATTCATTAATGCAGCAAGCTCATGGCTGACTAATTTTTTTTATTTATGCAGAGGCCGAGGCCGCCTCGG
CCTCTGAGCTATTCCAGAAGTAGTGAGGAGGCTTTTTTGGAGGCCTAGGCTTTTGCAAAAAGCTCCCCGT
GGCACGACAGGTTTCCCGACTGGAAAGCGGGCAGTGAGCGCAACGCAATTAATGTGAGTTAGCTCACTCA
TTAGGCACCCCAGGCTTTACACTTTATGCTTCCGGCTCGTATGTTGTGTGGAATTGTGAGCGGATAACAA
TTTCACACAGGAAACAGCTATGACATGATTACGAATTTCACAAATAAAGCATTTTTTTCACTGCATTCTA
GTTGTGGTTTGTCCAAACTCATCAATGTATCTTATCATGTCTGGATCAACTGGATAACTCAAGCTAACCA
AAATCATCCCAAACTTCCCACCCCATACCCTATTACCACTGCCAATTACCTGTGGTTTCATTTACTCTAA
ACCTGTGATTCCTCTGAATTATTTTCATTTTAAAGAAATTGTATTTGTTAAATATGTACTACAAACTTAG
TAGT
