LOCUS       Exported 12468 bp ds-DNA circular SYN 09-AUG-2019
DEFINITION  synthetic circular DNA
ACCESSION   .
VERSION     .
KEYWORDS    .
SOURCE      synthetic DNA construct
  ORGANISM  synthetic DNA construct
REFERENCE   1 (bases 1 to 12468)
  AUTHORS   ylz
  TITLE     Direct Submission
  JOURNAL   Exported Friday, Aug 9, 2019 from SnapGene Viewer 4.3.10
            https://www.snapgene.com
FEATURES             Location/Qualifiers
     source          1..12468
                     /organism="synthetic DNA construct"
                     /mol_type="other DNA"
     LTR             1..634
                     /label=3' LTR
                     /note="3' long terminal repeat (LTR) from HIV-1"
     misc_feature    681..806
                     /label=HIV-1 Psi
                     /note="packaging signal of human immunodeficiency virus
                     type 1"
     misc_feature    1303..1536
                     /label=RRE
                     /note="The Rev response element (RRE) of HIV-1 allows for
                     Rev-dependent mRNA export from the nucleus to the
                     cytoplasm."
     misc_feature    2058..2175
                     /label=cPPT/CTS
                     /note="central polypurine tract and central termination
                     sequence of HIV-1"
     intron          2454..3396
                     /label=EF-1-alpha intron A
                     /note="intron upstream of the start codon of human
                     EF-1-alpha"
     misc_feature    3432..3437
                     /label=Kozak sequence
                     /note="vertebrate consensus sequence for strong initiation
                     of translation (Kozak, 1987)"
     CDS             3441..3461
                     /codon_start=1
                     /label=NLS
                     /translation="PKKKRKV"
     misc_feature    3460..3461
                     /label=dpspcas13b
     CDS             3462..6743
                     /codon_start=1
                     /label=dRanCas13b
                     /translation="EKPLLPNVYTLKHKFFWGAFLNIARHNAFITICHINEQLGLKTPS
                     NDDKIVDVVCETWNNILNNDHDLLKKSQLTELILKHFPFLTAMCYHPPKKEGKKKGHQK
                     EQQKEKESEAQSQAEALNPSKLIEALEILVNQLHSLRNYYSAYKHKKPDAEKDIFKHLY
                     KAFDASLRMVKEDYKAHFTVNLTRDFAHLNRKGKNKQDNPDFNRYRFEKDGFFTESGLL
                     FFTNLFLDKRDAYWMLKKVSGFKASHKQREKMTTEVFCRSRILLPKLRLESRYDHNQML
                     LDMLSELSRCPKLLYEKLSEENKKHFQVEADGFLDEIEEEQNPFKDTLIRHQDRFPYFA
                     LRYLDLNESFKSIRFQVDLGTYHYCIYDKKIGDEQEKRHLTRTLLSFGRLQDFTEINRP
                     QEWKALTKDLDYKETSNQPFISKTTPHYHITDNKIGFRLGTSKELYPSLEIKDGANRIA
                     KYPYNSGFVAHAFISVHELLPLMFYQHLTGKSEDLLKETVRHIQRIYKDFEEERINTIE
                     DLEKANQGRLPLGAFPKQMLGLLQNKQPDLSEKAKIKIEKLIAETKLLSHRLNTKLKSS
                     PKLGKRREKLIKTGVLADWLVKDFMRFQPVAYDAQNQPIKSSKANSTEFWFIRRALALY
                     GGEKNRLEGYFKQTNLIGNTNPHPFLNKFNWKACRNLVDFYQQYLEQREKFLEAIKNQP
                     WEPYQYCLLLKIPKENRKNLVKGWEQGGISLPRGLFTEAIRETLSEDLMLSKPIRKEIK
                     KHGRVGFISRAITLYFKEKYQDKHQSFYNLSYKLEAKAPLLKREEHYEYWQQNKPQSPT
                     ESQRLELHTSDRWKDYLLYKRWQHLEKKLRLYRNQDVMLWLMTLELTKNHFKELNLNYH
                     QLKLENLAVNVQEADAKLNPLNQTLPMVLPVKVYPATAFGEVQYHKTPIRTVYIREEHT
                     KALKMGNFKALVKDRRLNGLFSFIKEENDTQKHPISQLRLRRELEIYQSLRVDAFKETL
                     SLEEKLLNKHTSLSSLENEFRALLEEWKKEYAASSMVTDEHIAFIASVRNAFCANQYPF
                     YKEALHAPIPLFTVAQPTTEEKDGLGIAEALLKVLREYCEIVKSQI"
     primer_bind     4213..4232
                     /label=Ran-seq-F1
     primer_bind     complement(5988..6006)
                     /label=Ran-seq-R1
     primer_bind     complement(6723..6768)
                     /label=Ran-EGFP-XbaI-R
     CDS             6771..7487
                     /codon_start=1
                     /product="enhanced GFP"
                     /label=EGFP
                     /note="mammalian codon-optimized"
                     /translation="MVSKGEELFTGVVPILVELDGDVNGHKFSVSGEGEGDATYGKLTL
                     KFICTTGKLPVPWPTLVTTLTYGVQCFSRYPDHMKQHDFFKSAMPEGYVQERTIFFKDD
                     GNYKTRAEVKFEGDTLVNRIELKGIDFKEDGNILGHKLEYNYNSHNVYIMADKQKNGIK
                     VNFKIRHNIEDGSVQLADHYQQNTPIGDGPVLLPDNHYLSTQSALSKDPNEKRDHMVLL
                     EFVTAAGITLGMDELYK"
     CDS             7515..7562
                     /codon_start=1
                     /product="bipartite nuclear localization signal from
                     nucleoplasmin"
                     /label=nucleoplasmin NLS
                     /translation="KRPAATKKAGQAKKKK"
     CDS             7581..7646
                     /codon_start=1
                     /product="three tandem FLAG epitope tags, followed by an
                     enterokinase cleavage site"
                     /label=3xFLAG
                     /translation="DYKDHDGDYKDHDIDYKDDDDK"
     misc_feature    7653..8220
                     /label=IRES
     CDS             8240..8839
                     /codon_start=1
                     /label=PuroR
                     /translation="MTEYKPTVRLATRDDVPRAVRTLAAAFADYPATRHTVDPDRHIER
                     VTELQELFLTRVGLDIGKVWVADDGAAVAVWTTPESVEAGAVFAEIGPRMAELSGSRLA
                     AQQQMEGLLAPHRPKEPAWFLATVGVSPDHQGKGLGSAVVLPGVEAAERAGVPAFLETS
                     APRNLPFYERLGFTVTADVEVPEGPRTWCMTRKPGA"
     misc_feature    8858..9446
                     /label=WPRE
                     /note="woodchuck hepatitis virus posttranscriptional
                     regulatory element"
     CDS             complement(9329..9340)
                     /codon_start=1
                     /product="Factor Xa recognition and cleavage site"
                     /label=Factor Xa site
                     /translation="IEGR"
     LTR             9521..9754
                     /label=3' LTR (Delta-U3)
                     /note="self-inactivating 3' long terminal repeat (LTR) from
                     HIV-1"
     promoter        9959..10063
                     /gene="bla"
                     /label=AmpR promoter
     CDS             10064..10924
                     /codon_start=1
                     /gene="bla"
                     /product="beta-lactamase"
                     /label=AmpR
                     /note="confers resistance to ampicillin, carbenicillin, and
                     related antibiotics"
                     /translation="MSIQHFRVALIPFFAAFCLPVFAHPETLVKVKDAEDQLGARVGYI
                     ELDLNSGKILESFRPEERFPMMSTFKVLLCGAVLSRVDAGQEQLGRRIHYSQNDLVEYS
                     PVTEKHLTDGMTVRELCSAAITMSDNTAANLLLTTIGGPKELTAFLHNMGDHVTRLDRW
                     EPELNEAIPNDERDTTMPVAMATTLRKLLTGELLTLASRQQLIDWMEADKVAGPLLRSA
                     LPAGWFIADKSGAGERGSRGIIAALGPDGKPSRIVVIYTTGSQATMDERNRQIAEIGAS
                     LIKHW"
     rep_origin      11095..11683
                     /direction=RIGHT
                     /label=ori
                     /note="high-copy-number ColE1/pMB1/pBR322/pUC origin of
                     replication"
     protein_bind    12094..12115
                     /label=CAP binding site
                     /bound_moiety="E. coli catabolite activator protein"
                     /note="CAP binding activates transcription in the presence
                     of cAMP."
     promoter        12130..12160
                     /label=lac promoter
                     /note="promoter for the E. coli lac operon"
     protein_bind    12168..12184
                     /label=lac operator
                     /bound_moiety="lac repressor encoded by lacI"
                     /note="The lac repressor binds to the lac operator to
                     inhibit transcription in E. coli. This inhibition can be
                     relieved by adding lactose or
                     isopropyl-beta-D-thiogalactopyranoside (IPTG)."
     primer_bind     12192..12208
                     /label=M13 rev
                     /note="common sequencing primer, one of multiple similar
                     variants"
ORIGIN
        1 tggaagggct aattcactcc caaagaagac aagatatcct tgatctgtgg atctaccaca
       61 cacaaggcta cttccctgat tagcagaact acacaccagg gccaggggtc agatatccac
      121 tgacctttgg atggtgctac aagctagtac cagttgagcc agataaggta gaagaggcca
      181 ataaaggaga gaacaccagc ttgttacacc ctgtgagcct gcatgggatg gatgacccgg
      241 agagagaagt gttagagtgg aggtttgaca gccgcctagc atttcatcac gtggcccgag
      301 agctgcatcc ggagtacttc aagaactgct gatatcgagc ttgctacaag ggactttccg
      361 ctggggactt tccagggagg cgtggcctgg gcgggactgg ggagtggcga gccctcagat
      421 cctgcatata agcagctgct ttttgcctgt actgggtctc tctggttaga ccagatctga
      481 gcctgggagc tctctggcta actagggaac ccactgctta agcctcaata aagcttgcct
      541 tgagtgcttc aagtagtgtg tgcccgtctg ttgtgtgact ctggtaacta gagatccctc
      601 agaccctttt agtcagtgtg gaaaatctct agcagtggcg cccgaacagg gacttgaaag
      661 cgaaagggaa accagaggag ctctctcgac gcaggactcg gcttgctgaa gcgcgcacgg
      721 caagaggcga ggggcggcga ctggtgagta cgccaaaaat tttgactagc ggaggctaga
      781 aggagagaga tgggtgcgag agcgtcagta ttaagcgggg gagaattaga tcgcgatggg
      841 aaaaaattcg gttaaggcca gggggaaaga aaaaatataa attaaaacat atagtatggg
      901 caagcaggga gctagaacga ttcgcagtta atcctggcct gttagaaaca tcagaaggct
      961 gtagacaaat actgggacag ctacaaccat cccttcagac aggatcagaa gaacttagat
     1021 cattatataa tacagtagca accctctatt gtgtgcatca aaggatagag ataaaagaca
     1081 ccaaggaagc tttagacaag atagaggaag agcaaaacaa aagtaagacc accgcacagc
     1141 aagcggccgg ccgctgatct tcagacctgg aggaggagat atgagggaca attggagaag
     1201 tgaattatat aaatataaag tagtaaaaat tgaaccatta ggagtagcac ccaccaaggc
     1261 aaagagaaga gtggtgcaga gagaaaaaag agcagtggga ataggagctt tgttccttgg
     1321 gttcttggga gcagcaggaa gcactatggg cgcagcgtca atgacgctga cggtacaggc
     1381 cagacaatta ttgtctggta tagtgcagca gcagaacaat ttgctgaggg ctattgaggc
     1441 gcaacagcat ctgttgcaac tcacagtctg gggcatcaag cagctccagg caagaatcct
     1501 ggctgtggaa agatacctaa aggatcaaca gctcctgggg atttggggtt gctctggaaa
     1561 actcatttgc accactgctg tgccttggaa tgctagttgg agtaataaat ctctggaaca
     1621 gatttggaat cacacgacct ggatggagtg ggacagagaa attaacaatt acacaagctt
     1681 aatacactcc ttaattgaag aatcgcaaaa ccagcaagaa aagaatgaac aagaattatt
     1741 ggaattagat aaatgggcaa gtttgtggaa ttggtttaac ataacaaatt ggctgtggta
     1801 tataaaatta ttcataatga tagtaggagg cttggtaggt ttaagaatag tttttgctgt
     1861 actttctata gtgaatagag ttaggcaggg atattcacca ttatcgtttc agacccacct
     1921 cccaaccccg aggggacccg acaggcccga aggaatagaa gaagaaggtg gagagagaga
     1981 cagagacaga tccattcgat tagtgaacgg atctcgacgg tatcgccgaa ttcacaaatg
     2041 gcagtattca tccacaattt taaaagaaaa ggggggattg gggggtacag tgcaggggaa
     2101 agaatagtag acataatagc aacagacata caaactaaag aattacaaaa acaaattaca
     2161 aaaattcaaa attttcgggt ttattacagg gacagcagag atccagtttg gactagtcgt
     2221 gaggctccgg tgcccgtcag tgggcagagc gcacatcgcc cacagtcccc gagaagttgg
     2281 ggggaggggt cggcaattga accggtgcct agagaaggtg gcgcggggta aactgggaaa
     2341 gtgatgtcgt gtactggctc cgcctttttc ccgagggtgg gggagaaccg tatataagtg
     2401 cagtagtcgc cgtgaacgtt ctttttcgca acgggtttgc cgccagaaca caggtaagtg
     2461 ccgtgtgtgg ttcccgcggg cctggcctct ttacgggtta tggcccttgc gtgccttgaa
     2521 ttacttccac gcccctggct gcagtacgtg attcttgatc ccgagcttcg ggttggaagt
     2581 gggtgggaga gttcgaggcc ttgcgcttaa ggagcccctt cgcctcgtgc ttgagttgag
     2641 gcctggcctg ggcgctgggg ccgccgcgtg cgaatctggt ggcaccttcg cgcctgtctc
     2701 gctgctttcg ataagtctct agccatttaa aatttttgat gacctgctgc gacgcttttt
     2761 ttctggcaag atagtcttgt aaatgcgggc caagatctgc acactggtat ttcggttttt
     2821 ggggccgcgg gcggcgacgg ggcccgtgcg tcccagcgca catgttcggc gaggcggggc
     2881 ctgcgagcgc ggccaccgag aatcggacgg gggtagtctc aagctggccg gcctgctctg
     2941 gtgcctggcc tcgcgccgcc gtgtatcgcc ccgccctggg cggcaaggct ggcccggtcg
     3001 gcaccagttg cgtgagcgga aagatggccg cttcccggcc ctgctgcagg gagctcaaaa
     3061 tggaggacgc ggcgctcggg agagcgggcg ggtgagtcac ccacacaaag gaaaagggcc
     3121 tttccgtcct cagccgtcgc ttcatgtgac tccacggagt accgggcgcc gtccaggcac
     3181 ctcgattagt tctcgagctt ttggagtacg tcgtctttag gttgggggga ggggttttat
     3241 gcgatggagt ttccccacac tgagtgggtg gagactgaag ttaggccagc ttggcacttg
     3301 atgtaattct ccttggaatt tgcccttttt gagtttggat cttggttcat tctcaagcct
     3361 cagacagtgg ttcaaagttt ttttcttcca tttcaggtgt cgtgaagcgg ccgcaccggt
     3421 ctgcagctag cgccaccatg cccaaaaaga agaggaaagt ggagaagccc ctgctgccta
     3481 acgtgtatac cctgaagcac aagttctttt ggggcgcctt cctgaatatc gcccggcaca
     3541 acgcctttat caccatctgc cacatcaatg agcagctggg cctgaaaacc cccagcaacg
     3601 acgataagat cgtggacgtg gtgtgcgaga catggaacaa tatcctgaac aatgaccacg
     3661 atctgctgaa gaagtcccag ctgaccgagc tgatcctgaa gcacttccct tttctgacag
     3721 ccatgtgcta ccacccccct aagaaggagg gcaagaagaa gggccaccag aaggagcagc
     3781 agaaggagaa ggagagcgag gcacagtccc aggcagaggc cctgaaccca tccaagctga
     3841 tcgaggccct ggagatcctg gtgaatcagc tgcactctct gcggaactac tatagcgcct
     3901 ataagcacaa gaagcccgac gccgagaagg atatcttcaa gcacctgtat aaggccttcg
     3961 acgcctctct gagaatggtg aaggaggatt ataaggccca cttcaccgtg aatctgacaa
     4021 gggactttgc ccacctgaac cgcaagggca agaacaagca ggacaatccc gacttcaaca
     4081 gatacagatt cgagaaggat ggcttcttta ccgagtctgg cctgctgttc tttacaaatc
     4141 tgtttctgga caagagggat gcctattgga tgctgaagaa ggtgtccggc ttcaaggcct
     4201 ctcacaagca gcgcgagaag atgaccacag aggtgttttg caggagccgc atcctgctgc
     4261 ccaagctgag gctggagtcc cgctacgacc acaaccagat gctgctggat atgctgtctg
     4321 agctgagcag atgtcctaag ctgctgtatg agaagctgag cgaggagaat aagaagcact
     4381 tccaggtgga ggccgacggc tttctggatg agatcgagga ggagcagaac ccattcaagg
     4441 acaccctgat ccggcaccag gatagattcc cctactttgc cctgaggtat ctggacctga
     4501 atgagtcctt caagtctatc cgctttcagg tggatctggg cacataccac tattgtatct
     4561 acgacaagaa gatcggcgat gagcaggaga agaggcacct gacccgcaca ctgctgtcct
     4621 tcggccggct gcaggacttt accgagatca acagacccca ggagtggaag gccctgacca
     4681 aggacctgga ttacaaggag acatccaatc agcctttcat ctctaagacc acaccacact
     4741 atcacatcac cgacaacaag atcggctttc ggctgggcac aagcaaggag ctgtacccct
     4801 ccctggagat caaggatggc gccaatagaa tcgccaagta cccttataac tccggcttcg
     4861 tggcccacgc ctttatctct gtgcacgagc tgctgcctct gatgttctac cagcacctga
     4921 ccggcaagag cgaggacctg ctgaaggaga cagtgcggca catccagaga atctataagg
     4981 acttcgagga ggagcggatc aataccatcg aggatctgga gaaggcaaac cagggcagac
     5041 tgccactggg agcctttccc aagcagatgc tgggcctgct gcagaataag cagcctgatc
     5101 tgtccgagaa ggccaagatc aagatcgaga agctgatcgc cgagacaaag ctgctgtctc
     5161 acaggctgaa cacaaagctg aagagctccc caaagctggg caagcggaga gagaagctga
     5221 tcaagacagg cgtgctggcc gactggctgg tgaaggattt catgcgcttt cagcccgtgg
     5281 cctacgacgc ccagaatcag cctatcaagt ctagcaaggc caactccacc gagttctggt
     5341 ttatcaggcg cgccctggcc ctgtacggag gagagaagaa taggctggag ggctatttca
     5401 agcagaccaa cctgatcggc aacacaaatc cacacccctt cctgaacaag tttaattgga
     5461 aggcctgcag gaatctggtg gatttctacc agcagtatct ggagcagcgc gagaagtttc
     5521 tggaggccat caagaaccag ccatgggagc cctaccagta ttgcctgctg ctgaagatcc
     5581 ctaaggagaa caggaagaat ctggtgaagg gatgggagca gggaggaatc tctctgccac
     5641 ggggcctgtt taccgaggcc atcagagaga cactgtctga ggacctgatg ctgagcaagc
     5701 caatccgcaa ggagatcaag aagcacggcc gggtgggctt catcagcaga gccatcaccc
     5761 tgtactttaa ggagaagtat caggataagc accagagctt ctacaatctg tcctataagc
     5821 tggaggcaaa ggcaccactg ctgaagcggg aggagcacta cgagtattgg cagcagaaca
     5881 agcctcagtc tccaaccgag agccagaggc tggagctgca cacaagcgac cgctggaagg
     5941 attacctgct gtataagaga tggcagcacc tggagaagaa gctgcggctg taccggaatc
     6001 aggacgtgat gctgtggctg atgaccctgg agctgacaaa gaaccacttc aaggagctga
     6061 acctgaatta tcaccagctg aagctggaga atctggccgt gaacgtgcag gaggccgatg
     6121 ccaagctgaa ccctctgaat cagaccctgc ccatggtgct gcctgtgaag gtgtaccctg
     6181 ccacagcctt tggcgaggtg cagtaccaca agaccccaat caggacagtg tatatccgcg
     6241 aggagcacac caaggccctg aagatgggca acttcaaggc cctggtgaag gaccggagac
     6301 tgaatggcct gttctctttt atcaaggagg agaacgatac acagaagcac ccaatcagcc
     6361 agctgcggct gaggcgcgag ctggagatct accagtctct gagagtggac gccttcaagg
     6421 agacactgag cctggaggag aagctgctga ataagcacac atccctgtcc tctctggaga
     6481 acgagtttag ggccctgctg gaggagtgga agaaggagta tgccgccagc tccatggtga
     6541 cagacgagca catcgccttc atcgccagcg tgcgcaatgc cttctgcgcc aaccagtacc
     6601 ccttctacaa ggaggccctg cacgccccta tcccactgtt caccgtggcc cagcccacca
     6661 cagaggagaa ggatggcctg ggaatcgcag aggccctgct gaaggtgctg agggagtact
     6721 gtgagatcgt gaagtcccag atcggtctag aggcgctacc ggtcgccacc atggtgagca
     6781 agggcgagga gctgttcacc ggggtggtgc ccatcctggt cgagctggac ggcgacgtaa
     6841 acggccacaa gttcagcgtg tccggcgagg gcgagggcga tgccacctac ggcaagctga
     6901 ccctgaagtt catctgcacc accggcaagc tgcccgtgcc ctggcccacc ctcgtgacca
     6961 ccctgaccta cggcgtgcag tgcttcagcc gctaccccga ccacatgaag cagcacgact
     7021 tcttcaagtc cgccatgccc gaaggctacg tccaggagcg caccatcttc ttcaaggacg
     7081 acggcaacta caagacccgc gccgaggtga agttcgaggg cgacaccctg gtgaaccgca
     7141 tcgagctgaa gggcatcgac ttcaaggagg acggcaacat cctggggcac aagctggagt
     7201 acaactacaa cagccacaac gtctatatca tggccgacaa gcagaagaac ggcatcaagg
     7261 tgaacttcaa gatccgccac aacatcgagg acggcagcgt gcagctcgcc gaccactacc
     7321 agcagaacac ccccatcggc gacggccccg tgctgctgcc cgacaaccac tacctgagca
     7381 cccagtccgc cctgagcaaa gaccccaacg agaagcgcga tcacatggtc ctgctggagt
     7441 tcgtgaccgc cgccgggatc actctcggca tggacgagct gtacaagtcg aattctaagc
     7501 caggattcca tatgaagcga cctgccgcca caaagaaggc tggacaggct aagaagaaga
     7561 aacaacgcgt gcagctaagc gactacaaag accatgacgg tgattataaa gatcatgaca
     7621 tcgattacaa ggatgacgat gacaagtaag gatccctccc ccccccctaa cgttactggc
     7681 cgaagccgct tggaataagg ccggtgtgcg tttgtctata tgttattttc caccatattg
     7741 ccgtcttttg gcaatgtgag ggcccggaaa cctggccctg tcttcttgac gagcattcct
     7801 aggggtcttt cccctctcgc caaaggaatg caaggtctgt tgaatgtcgt gaaggaagca
     7861 gttcctctgg aagcttcttg aagacaaaca acgtctgtag cgaccctttg caggcagcgg
     7921 aaccccccac ctggcgacag gtgcctctgc ggccaaaagc cacgtgtata agatacacct
     7981 gcaaaggcgg cacaacccca gtgccacgtt gtgagttgga tagttgtgga aagagtcaaa
     8041 tggctctcct caagcgtatt caacaagggg ctgaaggatg cccagaaggt accccattgt
     8101 atgggatctg atctggggcc tcggtgcaca tgctttacat gtgtttagtc gaggttaaaa
     8161 aaacgtctag gccccccgaa ccacggggac gtggttttcc tttgaaaaac acgatgataa
     8221 ggatccaccg gagcttacca tgaccgagta caagcccacg gtgcgcctcg ccacccgcga
     8281 cgacgtcccc agggccgtac gcaccctcgc cgccgcgttc gccgactacc ccgccacgcg
     8341 ccacaccgtc gatccggacc gccacatcga gcgggtcacc gagctgcaag aactcttcct
     8401 cacgcgcgtc gggctcgaca tcggcaaggt gtgggtcgcg gacgacggcg ccgcggtggc
     8461 ggtctggacc acgccggaga gcgtcgaagc gggggcggtg ttcgccgaga tcggcccgcg
     8521 catggccgag ttgagcggtt cccggctggc cgcgcagcaa cagatggaag gcctcctggc
     8581 gccgcaccgg cccaaggagc ccgcgtggtt cctggccacc gtcggcgtct cgcccgacca
     8641 ccagggcaag ggtctgggca gcgccgtcgt gctccccgga gtggaggcgg ccgagcgcgc
     8701 cggggtgccc gccttcctgg agacctccgc gccccgcaac ctccccttct acgagcggct
     8761 cggcttcacc gtcaccgccg acgtcgaggt gcccgaagga ccgcgcacct ggtgcatgac
     8821 ccgcaagccc ggtgcctgac gcccatcgat agatcctaat caacctctgg attacaaaat
     8881 ttgtgaaaga ttgactggta ttcttaacta tgttgctcct tttacgctat gtggatacgc
     8941 tgctttaatg cctttgtatc atgctattgc ttcccgtatg gctttcattt tctcctcctt
     9001 gtataaatcc tggttgctgt ctctttatga ggagttgtgg cccgttgtca ggcaacgtgg
     9061 cgtggtgtgc actgtgtttg ctgacgcaac ccccactggt tggggcattg ccaccacctg
     9121 tcagctcctt tccgggactt tcgctttccc cctccctatt gccacggcgg aactcatcgc
     9181 cgcctgcctt gcccgctgct ggacaggggc tcggctgttg ggcactgaca attccgtggt
     9241 gttgtcgggg aaatcatcgt cctttccttg gctgctcgcc tgtgttgcca cctggattct
     9301 gcgcgggacg tccttctgct acgtcccttc ggccctcaat ccagcggacc ttccttcccg
     9361 cggcctgctg ccggctctgc ggcctcttcc gcgtcttcgc cttcgccctc agacgagtcg
     9421 gatctccctt tgggccgcct ccccgcctga gatcctttaa gaccaatgac ttacaaggca
     9481 gctgtagatc ttagccactt tttaaaagaa aaggggggac tggaagggct aattcactcc
     9541 caacgaagac aagatctgct ttttgcttgt actgggtctc tctggttaga ccagatctga
     9601 gcctgggagc tctctggcta actagggaac ccactgctta agcctcaata aagcttgcct
     9661 tgagtgcttc aagtagtgtg tgcccgtctg ttgtgtgact ctggtaacta gagatccctc
     9721 agaccctttt agtcagtgtg gaaaatctct agcagtagta gttcatgtca tcttattatt
     9781 cagtatttat aacttgcaaa gaaatgaata tcagagagtg agaggcccgg gttaattaag
     9841 gaaagggcta gatcattctt gaagacgaaa gggcctcgtg atacgcctat ttttataggt
     9901 taatgtcatg ataataatgg tttcttagac gtcaggtggc acttttcggg gaaatgtgcg
     9961 cggaacccct atttgtttat ttttctaaat acattcaaat atgtatccgc tcatgagaca
    10021 ataaccctga taaatgcttc aataatattg aaaaaggaag agtatgagta ttcaacattt
    10081 ccgtgtcgcc cttattccct tttttgcggc attttgcctt cctgtttttg ctcacccaga
    10141 aacgctggtg aaagtaaaag atgctgaaga tcagttgggt gcacgagtgg gttacatcga
    10201 actggatctc aacagcggta agatccttga gagttttcgc cccgaagaac gttttccaat
    10261 gatgagcact tttaaagttc tgctatgtgg cgcggtatta tcccgtgttg acgccgggca
    10321 agagcaactc ggtcgccgca tacactattc tcagaatgac ttggttgagt actcaccagt
    10381 cacagaaaag catcttacgg atggcatgac agtaagagaa ttatgcagtg ctgccataac
    10441 catgagtgat aacactgcgg ccaacttact tctgacaacg atcggaggac cgaaggagct
    10501 aaccgctttt ttgcacaaca tgggggatca tgtaactcgc cttgatcgtt gggaaccgga
    10561 gctgaatgaa gccataccaa acgacgagcg tgacaccacg atgcctgtag caatggcaac
    10621 aacgttgcgc aaactattaa ctggcgaact acttactcta gcttcccggc aacaattaat
    10681 agactggatg gaggcggata aagttgcagg accacttctg cgctcggccc ttccggctgg
    10741 ctggtttatt gctgataaat ctggagccgg tgagcgtggg tctcgcggta tcattgcagc
    10801 actggggcca gatggtaagc cctcccgtat cgtagttatc tacacgacgg ggagtcaggc
    10861 aactatggat gaacgaaata gacagatcgc tgagataggt gcctcactga ttaagcattg
    10921 gtaactgtca gaccaagttt actcatatat actttagatt gatttaaaac ttcattttta
    10981 atttaaaagg atctaggtga agatcctttt tgataatctc atgaccaaaa tcccttaacg
    11041 tgagttttcg ttccactgag cgtcagaccc cgtagaaaag atcaaaggat cttcttgaga
    11101 tccttttttt ctgcgcgtaa tctgctgctt gcaaacaaaa aaaccaccgc taccagcggt
    11161 ggtttgtttg ccggatcaag agctaccaac tctttttccg aaggtaactg gcttcagcag
    11221 agcgcagata ccaaatactg ttcttctagt gtagccgtag ttaggccacc acttcaagaa
    11281 ctctgtagca ccgcctacat acctcgctct gctaatcctg ttaccagtgg ctgctgccag
    11341 tggcgataag tcgtgtctta ccgggttgga ctcaagacga tagttaccgg ataaggcgca
    11401 gcggtcgggc tgaacggggg gttcgtgcac acagcccagc ttggagcgaa cgacctacac
    11461 cgaactgaga tacctacagc gtgagctatg agaaagcgcc acgcttcccg aagggagaaa
    11521 ggcggacagg tatccggtaa gcggcagggt cggaacagga gagcgcacga gggagcttcc
    11581 agggggaaac gcctggtatc tttatagtcc tgtcgggttt cgccacctct gacttgagcg
    11641 tcgatttttg tgatgctcgt caggggggcg gagcctatgg aaaaacgcca gcaacgcggc
    11701 ctttttacgg ttcctggcct tttgctggcc ttttgctcac atgttctttc ctgcgttatc
    11761 ccctgattct gtggataacc gtattaccgc ctttgagtga gctgataccg ctcgccgcag
    11821 ccgaacgacc gagcgcagcg agtcagtgag cgaggaagcg gaagagcgcc caatacgcaa
    11881 accgcctctc cccgcgcgtt ggccgattca ttaatgcagc aagctcatgg ctgactaatt
    11941 ttttttattt atgcagaggc cgaggccgcc tcggcctctg agctattcca gaagtagtga
    12001 ggaggctttt ttggaggcct aggcttttgc aaaaagctcc ccgtggcacg acaggtttcc
    12061 cgactggaaa gcgggcagtg agcgcaacgc aattaatgtg agttagctca ctcattaggc
    12121 accccaggct ttacacttta tgcttccggc tcgtatgttg tgtggaattg tgagcggata
    12181 acaatttcac acaggaaaca gctatgacat gattacgaat ttcacaaata aagcattttt
    12241 ttcactgcat tctagttgtg gtttgtccaa actcatcaat gtatcttatc atgtctggat
    12301 caactggata actcaagcta accaaaatca tcccaaactt cccaccccat accctattac
    12361 cactgccaat tacctgtggt ttcatttact ctaaacctgt gattcctctg aattattttc
    12421 attttaaaga aattgtattt gttaaatatg tactacaaac ttagtagt
//
